Addgene plasmid #188904: pEF mito-cGFP (matrix)
Purpose: Expresses mitochondrial GFP
Depositing lab: Edwin Chapman. Depositing organization: University of Wisconsin, Madison. Publication: Mitofusin 2 Sustains the Axonal Mitochondrial Network to Support Presynaptic Ca(2+) Homeostasis and the Synaptic Vesicle Cycle in Rat Hippocampal Axons. Vevea JD, Chapman ER. J Neurosci. 2023 May 10;43(19):3421-3438. doi: 10.1523/JNEUROSCI.1356-22.2023. Epub 2023 Mar 30. PubMed 36997314.
Backbone
  Vector backbone: pEF
  Vector type: Mammalian Expression
Growth in bacteria
  Bacterial resistance: Ampicillin, 100 μg/mL
  Growth temperature: 37°C
  Growth strain: NEB Stable
  Copy number: High Copy
Gene/Insert
  Gene/Insert name: mitochondrial GFP
  Species: Synthetic
  Tag / fusion protein: Mitochondrial leader sequence: MSVLTPLLLRGLTGSARRLPVPRAKIHSLGDPPVAT (N terminal on insert)
  Cloning method: Unknown
Terms and licenses: Academic/Nonprofit Terms; Industry Terms: Not Available to Industry
Depositor comments: Please visit https://doi.org/10.1101/2022.07.06.499030 for bioRxiv preprint.
How to cite: pEF mito-cGFP (matrix) was a gift from Edwin Chapman (Addgene plasmid # 188904 ; http://n2t.net/addgene:188904 ; RRID:Addgene_188904)
