[The description below was written by a language model from this plasmid's Addgene catalogue record and pLannotate feature annotations shown in this document.]
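Description:
pEF mito-cGFP (matrix) is a 5.1 kb mammalian expression plasmid on the pEF backbone that produces a green fluorescent protein directed to the mitochondrial matrix. It is propagated in E. coli through a high-copy ColE1/pUC-type origin and selected with ampicillin via the β-lactamase (AmpR) gene and its own promoter. No mammalian selection marker is annotated, so the plasmid appears suited to transient expression rather than drug-selected stable lines.

The expression cassette is driven by the human EF-1α promoter, a strong constitutive promoter that tends to give sustained expression in many mammalian cell types; a very short CMV enhancer fragment lies just upstream. Downstream of a remnant multiple cloning site, the open reading frame begins with the mitochondrial presequence of human cytochrome c oxidase subunit VIII (COX8), fused through a short linker to the N terminus of a GFP that the annotation identifies as EGFP. The presequence directs import of the fusion into the matrix. The "HBB" coding fragment after the reporter most likely reflects β-globin gene sequence belonging to the 3′ region, which ends in the rabbit β-globin polyadenylation signal. Elsewhere, the backbone carries an SV40 origin, which permits episomal replication in cells expressing large T antigen, an SV40 poly(A) signal, and leftover lac promoter/operator and lacI fragments with no evident role in expression.

The construct serves as a live-cell marker for labelling mitochondria. It was deposited with a study of mitofusin 2 and the axonal mitochondrial network in rat hippocampal neurons. The record does not explain the "c" in "cGFP" or state the cloning method.
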