Features (pLannotate 1.2.2; 18 found; start..end, strand, type, name):
     38..56      +  enhancer       CMV enhancer (fragment): human cytomegalovirus immediate early enhancer
     70..1251    +  promoter       EF-1α promoter: strong constitutive promoter for human elongation factor EF-1α
   1253..1283    +  misc_feature   MCS (fragment): multiple cloning site
   1289..1363    +  CDS            COX8 presequence: mitochondrial presequence of human cytochrome c oxidase subunit VIII (Rizutto et al., 1989)
   1397..2095    +  CDS            EGFP: EGFP is a basic (constitutively fluorescent) green fluorescent protein published in 1996, derived from Aequorea victoria. It is reported to be a rapidly-maturing weak dimer with moderate acid sensitivity.
   2105..2176    +  CDS            HBB (fragment): HBB_PONPY - Experimental evidence at transcript level: Swiss-Prot protein existence level 2. Involved in oxygen transport from the lung to the various peripheral tissues. From Pongo pygmaeus (Bornean orangutan).
   2247..2302    +  polyA_signal   β-globin poly(A) signal: rabbit β-globin polyadenylation signal (Gil and Proudfoot, 1987)
   2687..2703    -  protein_bind   lac operator: The lac repressor binds to the lac operator to inhibit transcription in E. coli. This inhibition can be relieved by adding lactose or isopropyl-β-D-thiogalactopyranoside (IPTG). lac repressor encoded by lacI
   2711..2741    -  promoter       lac promoter: promoter for the E. coli lac operon
   2756..2777    -  protein_bind   CAP binding site: CAP binding activates transcription in the presence of cAMP. E. coli catabolite activator protein
   2790..2829    -  CDS            lacI (fragment): lac repressor; lacI; The lac repressor binds to the lac operator to inhibit transcription in E. coli. This inhibition can be relieved by adding lactose or isopropyl-β-D-thiogalactopyranoside (IPTG).
   2836..2858    +  promoter       SV40 promoter (fragment): SV40 enhancer and early promoter
   2882..3017    +  rep_origin     SV40 ori: SV40 origin of replication
   3037..3171    +  polyA_signal   SV40 poly(A) signal: SV40 polyadenylation signal
   3173..3227    -  CDS            lacI (fragment): lac repressor; lacI; The lac repressor binds to the lac operator to inhibit transcription in E. coli. This inhibition can be relieved by adding lactose or isopropyl-β-D-thiogalactopyranoside (IPTG).
   3410..3998    -  rep_origin     ori: high-copy-number ColE1/pMB1/pBR322/pUC origin of replication
   4169..5029    -  CDS            AmpR: β-lactamase; bla; confers resistance to ampicillin, carbenicillin, and related antibiotics
   5030..7       -  promoter       AmpR promoter (across the origin): bla
>Addgene plasmid #188904 | pEF mito-cGFP (matrix) | addgene full sequence | sequence record 369499 | Addgene NGS Result
TTCCGCGCACATTTCCCCGAAAAGTGCCACCTGGGTCGACATTGATTATTGACTAGATCATCGCGTGAGG
CTCCGGTGCCCGTCAGTGGGCAGAGCGCACATCGCCCACAGTCCCCGAGAAGTTGGGGGGAGGGGTCGGC
AATTGAACCGGTGCCTAGAGAAGGTGGCGCGGGGTAAACTGGGAAAGTGATGTCGTGTACTGGCTCCGCC
TTTTTCCCGAGGGTGGGGGAGAACCGTATATAAGTGCAGTAGTCGCCGTGAACGTTCTTTTTCGCAACGG
GTTTGCCGCCAGAACACAGGTAAGTGCCGTGTGTGGTTCCCGCGGGCCTGGCCTCTTTACGGGTTATGGC
CCTTGCGTGCCTTGAATTACTTCCACGCCCCTGGCTGCAGTACGTGATTCTTGATCCCGAGCTTCGGGTT
GGAAGTGGGTGGGAGAGTTCGAGGCCTTGCGCTTAAGGAGCCCCTTCGCCTCGTGCTTGAGTTGAGGCCT
GGCCTGGGCGCTGGGGCCGCCGCGTGCGAATCTGGTGGCACCTTCGCGCCTGTCTCGCTGCTTTCGATAA
GTCTCTAGCCATTTAAAATTTTTGATGACCTGCTGCGACGCTTTTTTTCTGGCAAGATAGTCTTGTAAAT
GCGGGCCAAGATCTGCACACTGGTATTTCGGTTTTTGGGGCCGCGGGCGGCGACGGGGCCCGTGCGTCCC
AGCGCACATGTTCGGCGAGGCGGGGCCTGCGAGCGCGGCCACCGAGAATCGGACGGGGGTAGTCTCAAGC
TGGCCGGCCTGCTCTGGTGCCTGGCCTCGCGCCGCCGTGTATCGCCCCGCCCTGGGCGGCAAGGCTGGCC
CGGTCGGCACCAGTTGCGTGAGCGGAAAGATGGCCGCTTCCCGGCCCTGCTGCAGGGAGCTCAAAATGGA
GGACGCGGCGCTCGGGAGAGCGGGCGGGTGAGTCACCCACACAAAGGAAAAGGGCCTTTCCGTCCTCAGC
CGTCGCTTCATGTGACTCCACGGAGTACCGGGCGCCGTCCAGGCACCTCGATTAGTTCTCGAGCTTTTGG
AGTACGTCGTCTTTAGGTTGGGGGGAGGGGTTTTATGCGATGGAGTTTCCCCACACTGAGTGGGTGGAGA
CTGAAGTTAGGCCAGCTTGGCACTTGATGTAATTCTCCTTGGAATTTGCCCTTTTTGAGTTTGGATCTTG
GTTCATTCTCAAGCCTCAGACAGTGGTTCAAAGTTTTTTTCTTCCATTTCAGGTGTCGTGAGGAATTCTG
CAGTCGACGGTACCGCGGGCCCGCCACCATGTCCGTCCTGACGCCGCTGCTGCTGCGGGGCTTGACAGGC
TCGGCCCGGCGGCTCCCAGTGCCGCGCGCCAAGATCCATTCGTTGGGGGATCCACCGGTCGCCACCATGG
TGAGCAAGGGCGAGGAGCTGTTCACCGGGGTGGTGCCCATCCTGGTCGAGCTGGACGGCGACGTAAACGG
CCACAAGTTCAGCGTGTCCGGCGAGGGCGAGGGCGATGCCACCTACGGCAAGCTGACCCTGAAGTTCATC
TGCACCACCGGCAAGCTGCCCGTGCCCTGGCCCACCCTCGTGACCACCCTGACCTACGGCGTGCAGTGCT
TCAGCCGCTACCCCGACCACATGAAGCAGCACGACTTCTTCAAGTCCGCCATGCCCGAAGGCTACGTCCA
GGAGCGCACCATCTTCTTCAAGGACGACGGCAACTACAAGACCCGCGCCGAGGTGAAGTTCGAGGGCGAC
ACCCTGGTGAACCGCATCGAGCTGAAGGGCATCGACTTCAAGGAGGACGGCAACATCCTGGGGCACAAGC
TGGAGTACAACTACAACAGCCACAACGTCTATATCATGGCCGACAAGCAGAAGAACGGCATCAAGGTGAA
CTTCAAGATCCGCCACAACATCGAGGACGGCAGCGTGCAGCTCGCCGACCACTACCAGCAGAACACCCCC
ATCGGCGACGGCCCCGTGCTGCTGCCCGACAACCACTACCTGAGCACCCAGTCCGCCCTGAGCAAAGACC
CCAACGAGAAGCGCGATCACATGGTCCTGCTGGAGTTCGTGACCGCCGCCGGGATCACTCTCGGCTAAGG
CCGCACTCCTCAGGTGCAGGCTGCCTATCAGAAGGTGGTGGCTGGTGTGGCCAATGCCCTGGCTCACAAA
TACCACTGAGATCTTTTTCCCTCTGCCAAAAATTATGGGGACATCATGAAGCCCCTTGAGCATCTGACTT
CTGGCTAATAAAGGAAATTTATTTTCATTGCAATAGTGTGTTGGAATTTTTTGTGTCTCTCACTCGGAAG
GACATATGGGAGGGCAAATCATTTAAAACATCAGAATGAGTATTTGGTTTAGAGTTTGGCAACATATGCC
CATATGCTGGCTGCCATGAACAAAGGTTGGCTATAAAGAGGTCATCAGTATATGAAACAGCCCCCTGCTG
TCCATTCCTTATTCCATAGAAAAGCCTTGACTTGAGGTTAGATTTTTTTTATATTTTGTTTTGTGTTATT
TTTTTCTTTAACATCCCTAAAATTTTCCTTACATGTTTTACTAGCCAGATTTTTCCTCCTCTCCTGACTA
CTCCCAGTCATAGCTGTCCCTCTTCTCTTATGGAGATCCCTCGACCTGCAGCCCAAGCTTGGCGTAATCA
TGGTCATAGCTGTTTCCTGTGTGAAATTGTTATCCGCTCACAATTCCACACAACATACGAGCCGGAAGCA
TAAAGTGTAAAGCCTGGGGTGCCTAATGAGTGAGCTAACTCACATTAATTGCGTTGCGCTCACTGCCCGC
TTTCCAGTCGGGAAACCTGTCGTGCCAGCGGATCCGCATCTCAATTAGTCAGCAACCATAGTCCCGCCCC
TAACTCCGCCCATCCCGCCCCTAACTCCGCCCAGTTCCGCCCATTCTCCGCCCCATGGCTGACTAATTTT
TTTTATTTATGCAGAGGCCGAGGCCGCCTCGGCCTCTGAGCTATTCCAGAAGTAGTGAGGAGGCTTTTTT
GGAGGCCTAGGCTTTTGCAAAAAGCTAACTTGTTTATTGCAGCTTATAATGGTTACAAATAAAGCAATAG
CATCACAAATTTCACAAATAAAGCATTTTTTTCACTGCATTCTAGTTGTGGTTTGTCCAAACTCATCAAT
GTATCTTATCATGTCTGGATCCGCTGCATTAATGAATCGGCCAACGCGCGGGGAGAGGCGGTTTGCGTAT
TGGGCGCTCTTCCGCTTCCTCGCTCACTGACTCGCTGCGCTCGGTCGTTCGGCTGCGGCGAGCGGTATCA
GCTCACTCAAAGGCGGTAATACGGTTATCCACAGAATCAGGGGATAACGCAGGAAAGAACATGTGAGCAA
AAGGCCAGCAAAAGGCCAGGAACCGTAAAAAGGCCGCGTTGCTGGCGTTTTTCCATAGGCTCCGCCCCCC
TGACGAGCATCACAAAAATCGACGCTCAAGTCAGAGGTGGCGAAACCCGACAGGACTATAAAGATACCAG
GCGTTTCCCCCTGGAAGCTCCCTCGTGCGCTCTCCTGTTCCGACCCTGCCGCTTACCGGATACCTGTCCG
CCTTTCTCCCTTCGGGAAGCGTGGCGCTTTCTCATAGCTCACGCTGTAGGTATCTCAGTTCGGTGTAGGT
CGTTCGCTCCAAGCTGGGCTGTGTGCACGAACCCCCCGTTCAGCCCGACCGCTGCGCCTTATCCGGTAAC
TATCGTCTTGAGTCCAACCCGGTAAGACACGACTTATCGCCACTGGCAGCAGCCACTGGTAACAGGATTA
GCAGAGCGAGGTATGTAGGCGGTGCTACAGAGTTCTTGAAGTGGTGGCCTAACTACGGCTACACTAGAAG
AACAGTATTTGGTATCTGCGCTCTGCTGAAGCCAGTTACCTTCGGAAAAAGAGTTGGTAGCTCTTGATCC
GGCAAACAAACCACCGCTGGTAGCGGTGGTTTTTTTGTTTGCAAGCAGCAGATTACGCGCAGAAAAAAAG
GATCTCAAGAAGATCCTTTGATCTTTTCTACGGGGTCTGACGCTCAGTGGAACGAAAACTCACGTTAAGG
GATTTTGGTCATGAGATTATCAAAAAGGATCTTCACCTAGATCCTTTTAAATTAAAAATGAAGTTTTAAA
TCAATCTAAAGTATATATGAGTAAACTTGGTCTGACAGTTACCAATGCTTAATCAGTGAGGCACCTATCT
CAGCGATCTGTCTATTTCGTTCATCCATAGTTGCCTGACTCCCCGTCGTGTAGATAACTACGATACGGGA
GGGCTTACCATCTGGCCCCAGTGCTGCAATGATACCGCGAGACCCACGCTCACCGGCTCCAGATTTATCA
GCAATAAACCAGCCAGCCGGAAGGGCCGAGCGCAGAAGTGGTCCTGCAACTTTATCCGCCTCCATCCAGT
CTATTAATTGTTGCCGGGAAGCTAGAGTAAGTAGTTCGCCAGTTAATAGTTTGCGCAACGTTGTTGCCAT
TGCTACAGGCATCGTGGTGTCACGCTCGTCGTTTGGTATGGCTTCATTCAGCTCCGGTTCCCAACGATCA
AGGCGAGTTACATGATCCCCCATGTTGTGCAAAAAAGCGGTTAGCTCCTTCGGTCCTCCGATCGTTGTCA
GAAGTAAGTTGGCCGCAGTGTTATCACTCATGGTTATGGCAGCACTGCATAATTCTCTTACTGTCATGCC
ATCCGTAAGATGCTTTTCTGTGACTGGTGAGTACTCAACCAAGTCATTCTGAGAATAGTGTATGCGGCGA
CCGAGTTGCTCTTGCCCGGCGTCAATACGGGATAATACCGCGCCACATAGCAGAACTTTAAAAGTGCTCA
TCATTGGAAAACGTTCTTCGGGGCGAAAACTCTCAAGGATCTTACCGCTGTTGAGATCCAGTTCGATGTA
ACCCACTCGTGCACCCAACTGATCTTCAGCATCTTTTACTTTCACCAGCGTTTCTGGGTGAGCAAAAACA
GGAAGGCAAAATGCCGCAAAAAAGGGAATAAGGGCGACACGGAAATGTTGAATACTCATACTCTTCCTTT
TTCAATATTATTGAAGCATTTATCAGGGTTATTGTCTCATGAGCGGATACATATTTGAATGTATTTAGAA
AAATAAACAAATAGGGG
